Addgene plasmid #123214: pCEP4-BaL-QES.i01.c08
Purpose: Mammalian expression plasmid for Env from the BaL HIV-1 isolate; QES mutant with enhanced binding to PG16
Depositing lab: Erik Procko. Depositing organization: University of Illinois at Urbana-Champaign. Publication: Conformational engineering of HIV-1 Env based on mutational tolerance in the CD4 and PG16 bound states. Heredia JD, Park J, Choi H, Gill KS, Procko E. J Virol. 2019 Mar 20. pii: JVI.00219-19. doi: 10.1128/JVI.00219-19. PubMed 30894475.
Backbone
  Vector backbone: pCEP4
  Backbone manufacturer: Invitrogen
  Backbone size w/o insert (bp): 10393
  Total vector size (bp): 12733
  Vector type: Mammalian Expression
  Selectable markers: Hygromycin
Growth in bacteria
  Bacterial resistance: Ampicillin, 100 μg/mL
  Growth temperature: 37°C
  Growth strain: DH5alpha
  Copy number: High Copy
Gene/Insert
  Gene/Insert name: HIV-1 (BaL) Env (alt names: gp160; Env)
  Species: Human immunodeficiency virus 1
  Insert size (bp): 2562
  Mutation: Codon-optimized synthetic gene; Mutations T49D, P124D, I595M, I181L, V255M, V283P
  GenBank ID: AAA44191.1
  Promoter: CMV
  Tag / fusion protein: CD5 leader peptide (N terminal on insert)
  Cloning method: Restriction Enzyme; 5′ cloning site NheI (not destroyed); 3′ cloning site XhoI (not destroyed)
  Sequencing primers: 5′ CMV_fwd; 3′ EBV_rev
Terms and licenses: Academic/Nonprofit Terms; Industry Terms: Not Available to Industry
How to cite: pCEP4-BaL-QES.i01.c08 was a gift from Erik Procko (Addgene plasmid # 123214 ; http://n2t.net/addgene:123214 ; RRID:Addgene_123214)
