[The description below was written by a language model from this plasmid's Addgene catalogue record and pLannotate feature annotations shown in this document.]
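Description:
pCEP4-BaL-QES.i01.c08 is a mammalian expression plasmid of about 12.7 kb built on the Invitrogen pCEP4 episomal backbone. It carries a codon-optimized synthetic gene for the full-length envelope glycoprotein (Env, gp160) of the HIV-1 BaL isolate. In E. coli it is propagated through a high-copy ColE1/pUC-type origin with ampicillin selection (AmpR under its own bla promoter). In mammalian cells the Epstein-Barr virus oriP origin works together with the plasmid-encoded EBNA1 protein, allowing the plasmid to replicate and persist as an extrachromosomal episome in permissive primate cells. A hygromycin B phosphotransferase cassette, driven by an HSV thymidine kinase promoter and ended by the TK polyadenylation signal, provides selection for cells that retain it. The short fragments annotated as rop, TcR, tet promoter, SV40 large T antigen and various herpesvirus genes are most likely backbone remnants or flanking viral sequence, not functional parts.

The Env insert lies between the NheI and XhoI sites, downstream of the human CMV immediate-early enhancer and promoter and upstream of an SV40 polyadenylation signal. A CD5 leader peptide is fused at the N terminus as the secretion signal, which directs the protein into the secretory pathway. This "QES" variant carries six substitutions (T49D, P124D, I595M, I181L, V255M and V283P) and is recorded as having enhanced binding to PG16, an antibody named in the record. The associated study concerns conformational engineering of Env based on its mutational tolerance in the CD4-bound and PG16-bound states. The plasmid is therefore suited to expressing this engineered Env in mammalian cells to study its antibody and receptor binding and its conformation.
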