Features (pLannotate 1.2.2; 22 found; start..end, strand, type, name):
     46..2556    +  CDS            env: ENV_HV1Y2 - Experimental evidence at protein level: Swiss-Prot protein existence level 1. [Transmembrane protein gp41]: Acts as a class I viral fusion protein. Under the current model, the protein has at least 3 conformational states: pre-fusion native state, pre-hairpin intermediate state, and post-fusion hairpin state. During fusion of viral and target intracellular membranes, the coiled coil regions (heptad repeats) assume a trimer-of-hairpins structure, positioning the fusion peptide in close proximity to the C-terminal region of the ectodomain. The formation of this structure appears to d
   2582..2716    -  polyA_signal   SV40 poly(A) signal: SV40 polyadenylation signal
   2739..2822    -  CDS            large T antigen (fragment): large T antigen from SV40 (simian virus 40)
   2825..2865    +  CDS            rop (fragment): Rop protein, which maintains plasmids at low copy number; rop
   2977..2995    -  misc_feature   MCS (fragment): pUC18/19 multiple cloning site
   3441..5230    -  rep_origin     oriP: Epstein-Barr virus oriP replication origin (Yates et al., 2000)
   5231..5449    -  CDS            gL (fragment): GL_EBVB9 - Experimental evidence at protein level: Swiss-Prot protein existence level 1. The heterodimer glycoprotein H-glycoprotein L is required for the fusion of viral and plasma membranes leading to virus entry into the host cell. Acts as a functional inhibitor of gH and maintains gH in an inhibited form. Upon binding to host integrins, gL dissociates from gH leading to activation of the viral fusion glycoproteins gB and gH. Fusion of EBV with B-lymphocytes requires the additional receptor- binding protein gp42, which forms a complex with gH/gL. The heterodimer gH/gL targets also host EPHA
   5532..7457    -  CDS            EBNA1: Epstein-Barr nuclear antigen 1, also known as EBNA-1 crucial for latent viral infection, and for episomal amplification of vectors containing the oriP origin (Okita et al., 2013)
   7495..7839    -  CDS            BRRF2_EBVB9 (fragment): Protein inferred from homology: Swiss-Prot protein existence level 3. From Epstein-Barr virus (strain B95-8) (HHV-4) (Human herpesvirus 4).
   7842..7865    -  promoter       tet promoter (fragment): E. coli promoter for tetracycline efflux protein gene
   7978..8082    +  promoter       AmpR promoter: bla
   8083..8943    +  CDS            AmpR: β-lactamase; bla; confers resistance to ampicillin, carbenicillin, and related antibiotics
   9114..9702    +  rep_origin     ori: high-copy-number ColE1/pMB1/pBR322/pUC origin of replication
   9748..9906    -  CDS            TcR (fragment): tetracycline efflux protein; tet; confers resistance to tetracycline
  10027..10227   -  CDS            MDV035 (fragment): UL24_GAHVM - Protein inferred from homology: Swiss-Prot protein existence level 3. May play a role in the dispersal of host nucleolin from the nucleolus throughout the nucleus leading to a decrease in ribosome biogenesis. From Gallid herpesvirus 2 (strain Chicken/Md5/ATCC VR-987) (GaHV-2) (Marek's disease herpesvirus type 1).
  10216..10278   +  promoter       Mini-TK promoter: minimal herpes simplex virus (HSV) thymidine kinase promoter
  10321..11358   +  CDS            HygR: hygromycin B phosphotransferase confers resistance to hygromycin
  11400..11448   +  polyA_signal   HSV TK poly(A) signal: herpes simplex virus thymidine kinase polyadenylation signal (Cole and Stacy, 1985)
  11648..11872   +  CDS            gH (fragment): GH_HHV11 - Experimental evidence at protein level: Swiss-Prot protein existence level 1. The heterodimer glycoprotein H-glycoprotein L is required for the fusion of viral and plasma membranes leading to virus entry into the host cell. Following initial binding to host receptor, membrane fusion is mediated by the fusion machinery composed of gB and the heterodimer gH/gL. May also be involved in the fusion between the virion envelope and the outer nuclear membrane during virion morphogenesis. From Human herpesvirus 1 (strain 17) (HHV-1) (Human herpes simplex virus 1).
  11903..11928   -  CDS            bla(M) (fragment): β-lactamase lacking the signal sequence; bla(M); allows cytosolic expression of β-lactamase
  12102..12481   +  enhancer       CMV enhancer: human cytomegalovirus immediate early enhancer
  12483..12682   +  promoter       CMV promoter: human cytomegalovirus (CMV) immediate early promoter
>Addgene plasmid #123214 | pCEP4-BaL-QES.i01.c08 | depositor full sequence | sequence record 235155 | pCEP4-BaL-QES.i01.c08 sequence 12733 bps
GCCACCATGCCCATGGGGAGCTTGCAACCGCTCGCCACTCTCTATCTCCTCGGCATGTTGGTAGCATCTG
TGCTGGCTGAGGAAAAGCTCTGGGTGACTGTGTATTACGGGGTCCCAGTTTGGAAGGAGGCTGATACCAC
GCTCTTCTGCGCCTCCGACCGGAAGGCATACGACACCGAGGTGCATAATGTGTGGGCCACACACGCCTGT
GTGCCTACCGACCCCAACCCACAGGAAGTGGAACTGAAGAACGTGACTGAGAATTTCAATATGTGGAAAA
ATAATATGGTGGAGCAGATGCACGAGGACATTATTAGCCTCTGGGATCAGTCCCTTAAACCCTGCGTGAA
ACTGACAGATCTGTGCGTAACGCTGAATTGTACTGACCTCCGGAATGCCACGAACGGAAACGACACAAAT
ACCACGTCAAGCTCCCGAGGGATGGTGGGAGGGGGAGAAATGAAGAACTGCTCATTCAATATAACGACGA
ATATCCGAGGGAAGGTTCAGAAAGAGTATGCCCTGTTTTACAAACTGGACCTCGCTCCTATCGACAACAA
CAGCAATAACAGGTACCGCCTGATTAGCTGCAACACTTCTGTGATTACCCAGGCCTGCCCCAAGGTGAGC
TTCGAGCCTATCCCAATCCACTACTGCGCCCCAGCAGGCTTTGCCATCCTGAAATGCAAGGACAAGAAGT
TCAACGGCAAAGGCCCATGTACAAATGTCAGTACAGTACAGTGCACACACGGTATCCGCCCAGTTATGTC
TACACAACTGCTGCTGAATGGATCCTTGGCAGAGGAAGAGGTGGTGATCAGATCTGCTAACTTCGCCGAT
AATGCTAAACCCATCATTGTTCAGCTGAACGAGTCTGTCGAAATCAATTGTACTCGCCCAAACAACAACA
CGCGCAAGAGCATTCATATCGGACCGGGCAGGGCCTTTTACACAACAGGGGAGATTATTGGTGATATTAG
ACAAGCCCACTGCAACCTCAGTCGAGCAAAGTGGAATGATACTCTCAACAAAATTGTTATCAAATTGCGG
GAACAGTTTGGGAACAAGACAATCGTATTTAAGCACTCATCCGGAGGCGATCCAGAAATCGTGACACACT
CTTTTAACTGCGGTGGAGAATTTTTCTACTGCAACTCCACCCAGCTGTTCAACAGTACGTGGAACGTGAC
AGAGGAGTCTAACAACACCGTGGAGAATAATACGATCACCCTTCCATGTCGGATTAAGCAGATCATCAAT
ATGTGGCAGGAGGTGGGAAGAGCAATGTACGCGCCGCCCATTAGGGGCCAGATCAGATGCAGTTCAAATA
TCACAGGCCTGCTCCTGACACGCGACGGAGGCCCAGAGGACAACAAGACAGAGGTGTTTAGGCCCGGCGG
CGGCGACATGCGAGATAATTGGAGGTCTGAATTGTACAAGTACAAGGTGGTGAAAATCGAACCCCTGGGA
GTGGCGCCTACTAAGGCAAAGCGCCGCGTTGTGCAGAGAGAGAAGAGGGCAGTGGGAATTGGGGCGGTTT
TTCTTGGGTTCCTGGGGGCTGCAGGTAGCACCATGGGAGCGGCCGCTATGACACTGACAGTGCAAGCCAG
ACTCCTGCTGTCTGGTATTGTCCAACAGCAAAACAATTTGCTCCGCGCAATAGAAGCCCAGCAGCACCTG
CTCCAACTGACTGTGTGGGGCATTAAACAATTGCAGGCTCGCGTGCTGGCAGTCGAACGGTACCTGAGGG
ATCAACAGCTCCTGGGCATGTGGGGCTGCTCCGGGAAACTCATCTGTACGACAGCGGTCCCTTGGAATGC
CAGCTGGTCCAACAAAAGCCTCAACAAGATTTGGGACAATATGACGTGGATTGAGTGGGACAGGGAAATT
AACAATTATACCTCAATCATATATTCTCTGATTGAAGAGTCCCAGAATCAGCAAGAGAAGAATGAGCAGG
AATTGTTGGAACTTGATAAATGGGCAAGCCTGTGGAACTGGTTTGACATAACCAAATGGTTGTGGTATAT
CAAAATCTTCATAATGATCGTCGGCGGACTCATCGGGCTCCGAATTGTGTTCTCAGTCCTCAGCATTGTG
AATAGGGTGCGCCAGGGCTATTCTCCCCTGAGCTTCCAGACCCATCTGCCCTCTAGCCGAGGACCAGATA
GGCCTGGTGGGATCGAGGAAGAAGGCGGGGAACGGGACAGGGATAGGAGTGGTCCTCTTGTTAACGGGTT
CCTGGCACTTATATGGGTGGACTTGAGAAGCCTGTTCCTGTTCTCCTATCATAGGCTCCGGGATCTTCTC
CTGATAGTCATGCGGATCGTCGAGCTGTTGGGGCTTGCTGGCGGCTGGGAAGTACTGAAATATTGGTGGA
ATCTGTTGCAGTATTGGAGCCAGGAACTTAAGAACTCTGCTGTGAGTCTCCTTAATGCCACAGCTGTTGC
TGTGGCCGAAGGAACCGATCGAGTTATTGAAGTACTGCAACGAGCAGTTCGCGCTATTCTGCATATCCCA
CGACGCATTCGGCAGGGGCTGGAGAGAGCTCTCCTGTAGTAACTCGAGGCCGGCAAGGCCGGATCCAGAC
ATGATAAGATACATTGATGAGTTTGGACAAACCACAACTAGAATGCAGTGAAAAAAATGCTTTATTTGTG
AAATTTGTGATGCTATTGCTTTATTTGTAACCATTATAAGCTGCAATAAACAAGTTAACAACAACAATTG
CATTCATTTTATGTTTCAGGTTCAGGGGGAGGTGTGGGAGGTTTTTTAAAGCAAGTAAAACCTCTACAAA
TGTGGTATGGCTGATTATGATCCGGCTGCCTCGCGCGTTTCGGTGATGACGGTGAAAACCTCTGACACAT
GCAGCTCCCGGAGACGGTCACAGCTTGTCTGTAAGCGGATGCCGGGAGCAGACAAGCCCGTCAGGGCGCG
TCAGCGGGTGTTGGCGGGTGTCGGGGCGCAGCCATGAGGTCGACTCTAGAGGATCGATCCCCGCCCCGGA
CGAACTAAACCTGACTACGACATCTCTGCCCCTTCTTCGCGGGGCAGTGCATGTAATCCCTTCAGTTGGT
TGGTACAACTTGCCAACTGGGCCCTGTTCCACATGTGACACGGGGGGGGACCAAACACAAAGGGGTTCTC
TGACTGTAGTTGACATCCTTATAAATGGATGTGCACATTTGCCAACACTGAGTGGCTTTCATCCTGGAGC
AGACTTTGCAGTCTGTGGACTGCAACACAACATTGCCTTTATGTGTAACTCTTGGCTGAAGCTCTTACAC
CAATGCTGGGGGACATGTACCTCCCAGGGGCCCAGGAAGACTACGGGAGGCTACACCAACGTCAATCAGA
GGGGCCTGTGTAGCTACCGATAAGCGGACCCTCAAGAGGGCATTAGCAATAGTGTTTATAAGGCCCCCTT
GTTAACCCTAAACGGGTAGCATATGCTTCCCGGGTAGTAGTATATACTATCCAGACTAACCCTAATTCAA
TAGCATATGTTACCCAACGGGAAGCATATGCTATCGAATTAGGGTTAGTAAAAGGGTCCTAAGGAACAGC
GATATCTCCCACCCCATGAGCTGTCACGGTTTTATTTACATGGGGTCAGGATTCCACGAGGGTAGTGAAC
CATTTTAGTCACAAGGGCAGTGGCTGAAGATCAAGGAGCGGGCAGTGAACTCTCCTGAATCTTCGCCTGC
TTCTTCATTCTCCTTCGTTTAGCTAATAGAATAACTGCTGAGTTGTGAACAGTAAGGTGTATGTGAGGTG
CTCGAAAACAAGGTTTCAGGTGACGCCCCCAGAATAAAATTTGGACGGGGGGTTCAGTGGTGGCATTGTG
CTATGACACCAATATAACCCTCACAAACCCCTTGGGCAATAAATACTAGTGTAGGAATGAAACATTCTGA
ATATCTTTAACAATAGAAATCCATGGGGTGGGGACAAGCCGTAAAGACTGGATGTCCATCTCACACGAAT
TTATGGCTATGGGCAACACATAATCCTAGTGCAATATGATACTGGGGTTATTAAGATGTGTCCCAGGCAG
GGACCAAGACAGGTGAACCATGTTGTTACACTCTATTTGTAACAAGGGGAAAGAGAGTGGACGCCGACAG
CAGCGGACTCCACTGGTTGTCTCTAACACCCCCGAAAATTAAACGGGGCTCCACGCCAATGGGGCCCATA
AACAAAGACAAGTGGCCACTCTTTTTTTTGAAATTGTGGAGTGGGGGCACGCGTCAGCCCCCACACGCCG
CCCTGCGGTTTTGGACTGTAAAATAAGGGTGTAATAACTTGGCTGATTGTAACCCCGCTAACCACTGCGG
TCAAACCACTTGCCCACAAAACCACTAATGGCACCCCGGGGAATACCTGCATAAGTAGGTGGGCGGGCCA
AGATAGGGGCGCGATTGCTGCGATCTGGAGGACAAATTACACACACTTGCGCCTGAGCGCCAAGCACAGG
GTTGTTGGTCCTCATATTCACGAGGTCGCTGAGAGCACGGTGGGCTAATGTTGCCATGGGTAGCATATAC
TACCCAAATATCTGGATAGCATATGCTATCCTAATCTATATCTGGGTAGCATAGGCTATCCTAATCTATA
TCTGGGTAGCATATGCTATCCTAATCTATATCTGGGTAGTATATGCTATCCTAATTTATATCTGGGTAGC
ATAGGCTATCCTAATCTATATCTGGGTAGCATATGCTATCCTAATCTATATCTGGGTAGTATATGCTATC
CTAATCTGTATCCGGGTAGCATATGCTATCCTAATAGAGATTAGGGTAGTATATGCTATCCTAATTTATA
TCTGGGTAGCATATACTACCCAAATATCTGGATAGCATATGCTATCCTAATCTATATCTGGGTAGCATAT
GCTATCCTAATCTATATCTGGGTAGCATAGGCTATCCTAATCTATATCTGGGTAGCATATGCTATCCTAA
TCTATATCTGGGTAGTATATGCTATCCTAATTTATATCTGGGTAGCATAGGCTATCCTAATCTATATCTG
GGTAGCATATGCTATCCTAATCTATATCTGGGTAGTATATGCTATCCTAATCTGTATCCGGGTAGCATAT
GCTATCCTCATGCATATACAGTCAGCATATGATACCCAGTAGTAGAGTGGGAGTGCTATCCTTTGCATAT
GCCGCCACCTCCCAAGGGGGCGTGAATTTTCGCTGCTTGTCCTTTTCCTGCTGGTTGCTCCCATTCTTAG
GTGAATTTAAGGAGGCCAGGCTAAAGCCGTCGCATGTCTGATTGCTCACCAGGTAAATGTCGCTAATGTT
TTCCAACGCGAGAAGGTGTTGAGCGCGGAGCTGAGTGACGTGACAACATGGGTATGCCCAATTGCCCCAT
GTTGGGAGGACGAAAATGGTGACAAGACAGATGGCCAGAAATACACCAACAGCACGCATGATGTCTACTG
GGGATTTATTCTTTAGTGCGGGGGAATACACGGCTTTTAATACGATTGAGGGCGTCTCCTAACAAGTTAC
ATCACTCCTGCCCTTCCTCACCCTCATCTCCATCACCTCCTTCATCTCCGTCATCTCCGTCATCACCCTC
CGCGGCAGCCCCTTCCACCATAGGTGGAAACCAGGGAGGCAAATCTACTCCATCGTCAAAGCTGCACACA
GTCACCCTGATATTGCAGGTAGGAGCGGGCTTTGTCATAACAAGGTCCTTAATCGCATCCTTCAAAACCT
CAGCAAATATATGAGTTTGTAAAAAGACCATGAAATAACAGACAATGGACTCCCTTAGCGGGCCAGGTTG
TGGGCCGGGTCCAGGGGCCATTCCAAAGGGGAGACGACTCAATGGTGTAAGACGACATTGTGGAATAGCA
AGGGCAGTTCCTCGCCTTAGGTTGTAAAGGGAGGTCTTACTACCTCCATATACGAACACACCGGCGACCC
AAGTTCCTTCGTCGGTAGTCCTTTCTACGTGACTCCTAGCCAGGAGAGCTCTTAAACCTTCTGCAATGTT
CTCAAATTTCGGGTTGGAACCTCCTTGACCACGATGCTTTCCAAACCACCCTCCTTTTTTGCGCCTGCCT
CCATCACCCTGACCCCGGGGTCCAGTGCTTGGGCCTTCTCCTGGGTCATCTGCGGGGCCCTGCTCTATCG
CTCCCGGGGGCACGTCAGGCTCACCATCTGGGCCACCTTCTTGGTGGTATTCAAAATAATCGGCTTCCCC
TACAGGGTGGAAAAATGGCCTTCTACCTGGAGGGGGCCTGCGCGGTGGAGACCCGGATGATGATGACTGA
CTACTGGGACTCCTGGGCCTCTTTTCTCCACGTCCACGACCTCTCCCCCTGGCTCTTTCACGACTTCCCC
CCCTGGCTCTTTCACGTCCTCTACCCCGGCGGCCTCCACTACCTCCTCGACCCCGGCCTCCACTACCTCC
TCGACCCCGGCCTCCACTGCCTCCTCGACCCCGGCCTCCACCTCCTGCTCCTGCCCCTCCTGCTCCTGCC
CCTCCTCCTGCTCCTGCCCCTCCTGCCCCTCCTGCTCCTGCCCCTCCTGCCCCTCCTGCTCCTGCCCCTC
CTGCCCCTCCTGCTCCTGCCCCTCCTGCCCCTCCTCCTGCTCCTGCCCCTCCTGCCCCTCCTCCTGCTCC
TGCCCCTCCTGCCCCTCCTGCTCCTGCCCCTCCTGCCCCTCCTGCTCCTGCCCCTCCTGCCCCTCCTGCT
CCTGCCCCTCCTGCTCCTGCCCCTCCTGCTCCTGCCCCTCCTGCTCCTGCCCCTCCTGCCCCTCCTGCCC
CTCCTCCTGCTCCTGCCCCTCCTGCTCCTGCCCCTCCTGCCCCTCCTGCCCCTCCTGCTCCTGCCCCTCC
TCCTGCTCCTGCCCCTCCTGCCCCTCCTGCCCCTCCTCCTGCTCCTGCCCCTCCTGCCCCTCCTCCTGCT
CCTGCCCCTCCTCCTGCTCCTGCCCCTCCTGCCCCTCCTGCCCCTCCTCCTGCTCCTGCCCCTCCTGCCC
CTCCTCCTGCTCCTGCCCCTCCTCCTGCTCCTGCCCCTCCTGCCCCTCCTGCCCCTCCTCCTGCTCCTGC
CCCTCCTCCTGCTCCTGCCCCTCCTGCCCCTCCTGCCCCTCCTGCCCCTCCTCCTGCTCCTGCCCCTCCT
CCTGCTCCTGCCCCTCCTGCTCCTGCCCCTCCCGCTCCTGCTCCTGCTCCTGTTCCACCGTGGGTCCCTT
TGCAGCCAATGCAACTTGGACGTTTTTGGGGTCTCCGGACACCATCTCTATGTCTTGGCCCTGATCCTGA
GCCGCCCGGGGCTCCTGGTCTTCCGCCTCCTCGTCCTCGTCCTCTTCCCCGTCCTCGTCCATGGTTATCA
CCCCCTCTTCTTTGAGGTCCACTGCCGCCGGAGCCTTCTGGTCCAGATGTGTCTCCCTTCTCTCCTAGGC
CATTTCCAGGTCCTGTACCTGGCCCCTCGTCAGACATGATTCACACTAAAAGAGATCAATAGACATCTTT
ATTAGACGACGCTCAGTGAATACAGGGAGTGCAGACTCCTGCCCCCTCCAACAGCCCCCCCACCCTCATC
CCCTTCATGGTCGCTGTCAGACAGATCCAGGTCTGAAAATTCCCCATCCTCCGAACCATCCTCGTCCTCA
TCACCAATTACTCGCAGCCCGGAAAACTCCCGCTGAACATCCTCAAGATTTGCGTCCTGAGCCTCAAGCC
AGGCCTCAAATTCCTCGTCCCCCTTTTTGCTGGACGGTAGGGATGGGGATTCTCGGGACCCCTCCTCTTC
CTCTTCAAGGTCACCAGACAGAGATGCTACTGGGGCAACGGAAGAAAAGCTGGGTGCGGCCTGTGAGGAT
CAGCTTATCGATGATAAGCTGTCAAACATGAGAATTCTTGAAGACGAAAGGGCCTCGTGATACGCCTATT
TTTATAGGTTAATGTCATGATAATAATGGTTTCTTAGACGTCAGGTGGCACTTTTCGGGGAAATGTGCGC
GGAACCCCTATTTGTTTATTTTTCTAAATACATTCAAATATGTATCCGCTCATGAGACAATAACCCTGAT
AAATGCTTCAATAATATTGAAAAAGGAAGAGTATGAGTATTCAACATTTCCGTGTCGCCCTTATTCCCTT
TTTTGCGGCATTTTGCCTTCCTGTTTTTGCTCACCCAGAAACGCTGGTGAAAGTAAAAGATGCTGAAGAT
CAGTTGGGTGCACGAGTGGGTTACATCGAACTGGATCTCAACAGCGGTAAGATCCTTGAGAGTTTTCGCC
CCGAAGAACGTTTTCCAATGATGAGCACTTTTAAAGTTCTGCTATGTGGCGCGGTATTATCCCGTGTTGA
CGCCGGGCAAGAGCAACTCGGTCGCCGCATACACTATTCTCAGAATGACTTGGTTGAGTACTCACCAGTC
ACAGAAAAGCATCTTACGGATGGCATGACAGTAAGAGAATTATGCAGTGCTGCCATAACCATGAGTGATA
ACACTGCGGCCAACTTACTTCTGACAACGATCGGAGGACCGAAGGAGCTAACCGCTTTTTTGCACAACAT
GGGGGATCATGTAACTCGCCTTGATCGTTGGGAACCGGAGCTGAATGAAGCCATACCAAACGACGAGCGT
GACACCACGATGCCTGCAGCAATGGCAACAACGTTGCGCAAACTATTAACTGGCGAACTACTTACTCTAG
CTTCCCGGCAACAATTAATAGACTGGATGGAGGCGGATAAAGTTGCAGGACCACTTCTGCGCTCGGCCCT
TCCGGCTGGCTGGTTTATTGCTGATAAATCTGGAGCCGGTGAGCGTGGGTCTCGCGGTATCATTGCAGCA
CTGGGGCCAGATGGTAAGCCCTCCCGTATCGTAGTTATCTACACGACGGGGAGTCAGGCAACTATGGATG
AACGAAATAGACAGATCGCTGAGATAGGTGCCTCACTGATTAAGCATTGGTAACTGTCAGACCAAGTTTA
CTCATATATACTTTAGATTGATTTAAAACTTCATTTTTAATTTAAAAGGATCTAGGTGAAGATCCTTTTT
GATAATCTCATGACCAAAATCCCTTAACGTGAGTTTTCGTTCCACTGAGCGTCAGACCCCGTAGAAAAGA
TCAAAGGATCTTCTTGAGATCCTTTTTTTCTGCGCGTAATCTGCTGCTTGCAAACAAAAAAACCACCGCT
ACCAGCGGTGGTTTGTTTGCCGGATCAAGAGCTACCAACTCTTTTTCCGAAGGTAACTGGCTTCAGCAGA
GCGCAGATACCAAATACTGTCCTTCTAGTGTAGCCGTAGTTAGGCCACCACTTCAAGAACTCTGTAGCAC
CGCCTACATACCTCGCTCTGCTAATCCTGTTACCAGTGGCTGCTGCCAGTGGCGATAAGTCGTGTCTTAC
CGGGTTGGACTCAAGACGATAGTTACCGGATAAGGCGCAGCGGTCGGGCTGAACGGGGGGTTCGTGCACA
CAGCCCAGCTTGGAGCGAACGACCTACACCGAACTGAGATACCTACAGCGTGAGCTATGAGAAAGCGCCA
CGCTTCCCGAAGGGAGAAAGGCGGACAGGTATCCGGTAAGCGGCAGGGTCGGAACAGGAGAGCGCACGAG
GGAGCTTCCAGGGGGAAACGCCTGGTATCTTTATAGTCCTGTCGGGTTTCGCCACCTCTGACTTGAGCGT
CGATTTTTGTGATGCTCGTCAGGGGGGCGGAGCCTATGGAAAAACGCCAGCAACGCGGCCTTTTTACGGT
TCCTGGCCTTTTGCTGGCCTTGAAGCTGTCCCTGATGGTCGTCATCTACCTGCCTGGACAGCATGGCCTG
CAACGCGGGCATCCCGATGCCGCCGGAAGCGAGAAGAATCATAATGGGGAAGGCCATCCAGCCTCGCGTC
GCGAACGCCAGCAAGACGTAGCCCAGCGCGTCGGCCCCGAGATGCGCCGCGTGCGGCTGCTGGAGATGGC
GGACGCGATGGATATGTTCTGCCAAGGGTTGGTTTGCGCATTCACAGTTCTCCGCAAGAATTGATTGGCT
CCAATTCTTGGAGTGGTGAATCCGTTAGCGAGGTGCCGCCCTGCTTCATCCCCGTGGCCCGTTGCTCGCG
TTTGCTGGCGGTGTCCCCGGAAGAAATATATTTGCATGTCTTTAGTTCTATGATGACACAAACCCCGCCC
AGCGTCTTGTCATTGGCGAATTCGAACACGCAGATGCAGTCGGGGCGGCGCGGTCCGAGGTCCACTTCGC
ATATTAAGGTGACGCGTGTGGCCTCGAACACCGAGCGACCCTGCAGCGACCCGCTTAACAGCGTCAACAG
CGTGCCGCAGATCCCGGGGGGCAATGAGATATGAAAAAGCCTGAACTCACCGCGACGTCTGTCGAGAAGT
TTCTGATCGAAAAGTTCGACAGCGTCTCCGACCTGATGCAGCTCTCGGAGGGCGAAGAATCTCGTGCTTT
CAGCTTCGATGTAGGAGGGCGTGGATATGTCCTGCGGGTAAATAGCTGCGCCGATGGTTTCTACAAAGAT
CGTTATGTTTATCGGCACTTTGCATCGGCCGCGCTCCCGATTCCGGAAGTGCTTGACATTGGGGAATTCA
GCGAGAGCCTGACCTATTGCATCTCCCGCCGTGCACAGGGTGTCACGTTGCAAGACCTGCCTGAAACCGA
ACTGCCCGCTGTTCTGCAGCCGGTCGCGGAGGCCATGGATGCGATCGCTGCGGCCGATCTTAGCCAGACG
AGCGGGTTCGGCCCATTCGGACCGCAAGGAATCGGTCAATACACTACATGGCGTGATTTCATATGCGCGA
TTGCTGATCCCCATGTGTATCACTGGCAAACTGTGATGGACGACACCGTCAGTGCGTCCGTCGCGCAGGC
TCTCGATGAGCTGATGCTTTGGGCCGAGGACTGCCCCGAAGTCCGGCACCTCGTGCACGCGGATTTCGGC
TCCAACAATGTCCTGACGGACAATGGCCGCATAACAGCGGTCATTGACTGGAGCGAGGCGATGTTCGGGG
ATTCCCAATACGAGGTCGCCAACATCTTCTTCTGGAGGCCGTGGTTGGCTTGTATGGAGCAGCAGACGCG
CTACTTCGAGCGGAGGCATCCGGAGCTTGCAGGATCGCCGCGGCTCCGGGCGTATATGCTCCGCATTGGT
CTTGACCAACTCTATCAGAGCTTGGTTGACGGCAATTTCGATGATGCAGCTTGGGCGCAGGGTCGATGCG
ACGCAATCGTCCGATCCGGAGCCGGGACTGTCGGGCGTACACAAATCGCCCGCAGAAGCGCGGCCGTCTG
GACCGATGGCTGTGTAGAAGTACTCGCCGATAGTGGAAACCGACGCCCCAGCACTCGTCCGGATCGGGAG
ATGGGGGAGGCTAACTGAAACACGGAAGGAGACAATACCGGAAGGAACCCGCGCTATGACGGCAATAAAA
AGACAGAATAAAACGCACGGGTGTTGGGTCGTTTGTTCATAAACGCGGGGTTCGGTCCCAGGGCTGGCAC
TCTGTCGATACCCCACCGAGACCCCATTGGGGCCAATACGCCCGCGTTTCTTCCTTTTCCCCACCCCACC
CCCCAAGTTCGGGTGAAGGCCCAGGGCTCGCAGCCAACGTCGGGGCGGCAGGCCCTGCCATAGCCACTGG
CCCCGTGGGTTAGGGACGGGGTCCCCCATGGGGAATGGTTTATGGTTCGTGGGGGTTATTATTTTGGGCG
TTGCGTGGGGTCAGGTCCACGACTGGACTGAGCAGACAGACCCATGGTTTTTGGATGGCCTGGGCATGGA
CCGCATGTACTGGCGCGACACGAACACCGGGCGTCTGTGGCTGCCAAACACCCCCGACCCCCAAAAACCA
CCGCGCGGATTTCTGGCGTGCCAAGCTAGTCGACCAATTCTCATGTTTGACAGCTTATCATCGCAGATCC
GGGCAACGTTGTTGCCATTGCTGCAGGCGCAGAACTGGTAGGTATGGAAGATCTATACATTGAATCAATA
TTGGCAATTAGCCATATTAGTCATTGGTTATATAGCATAAATCAATATTGGCTATTGGCCATTGCATACG
TTGTATCTATATCATAATATGTACATTTATATTGGCTCATGTCCAATATGACCGCCATGTTGACATTGAT
TATTGACTAGTTATTAATAGTAATCAATTACGGGGTCATTAGTTCATAGCCCATATATGGAGTTCCGCGT
TACATAACTTACGGTAAATGGCCCGCCTGGCTGACCGCCCAACGACCCCCGCCCATTGACGTCAATAATG
ACGTATGTTCCCATAGTAACGCCAATAGGGACTTTCCATTGACGTCAATGGGTGGAGTATTTACGGTAAA
CTGCCCACTTGGCAGTACATCAAGTGTATCATATGCCAAGTCCGCCCCCTATTGACGTCAATGACGGTAA
ATGGCCCGCCTGGCATTATGCCCAGTACATGACCTTACGGGACTTTCCTACTTGGCAGTACATCTACGTA
TTAGTCATCGCTATTACCATGGTGATGCGGTTTTGGCAGTACACCAATGGGCGTGGATAGCGGTTTGACT
CACGGGGATTTCCAAGTCTCCACCCCATTGACGTCAATGGGAGTTTGTTTTGGCACCAAAATCAACGGGA
CTTTCCAAAATGTCGTAATAACCCCGCCCCGTTGACGCAAATGGGCGGTAGGCGTGTACGGTGGGAGGTC
TATATAAGCAGAGCTCGTTTAGTGAACCGTCAGATCTCTAGAAGCTGGGTACCAGCTGCTAGC
