>Addgene plasmid #123214 | pCEP4-BaL-QES.i01.c08 | addgene partial sequence | sequence record 240350 | Addgene Partial NGS Result
CAGGAGTCCCAGTAGTCAGTCATCATCATCCGGGTCTCCACCGCGCAGGCCCCCTCCAGGTAGAAGGCCA
TTTTTCCACCCTGTAGGGGAAGCCGATTATTTTGAATACCACCAAGAAGGTGGCCCAGATGGTGAGCCTG
ACGTGCCCCCGGGAGCGATAGAGCAGGGCCCCGCAGATGACCCAGGAGAAGGCCCAAGCACTGGACCCCG
GGGTCAGGGTGATGGAGGCAGGCGCAAAAAAGGAGGGTGGTTTGGAAAGCATCGTGGTCAAGGAGGTTCC
AACCCGAAATTTGAGAACATTGCAGAAGGTTTAAGAGCTCTCCTGGCTAGGAGTCACGTAGAAAGGACTA
CCGACGAAGGAACTTGGGTCGCCGGTGTGTTCGTATATGGAGGTAGTAAGACCTCCCTTTACAACCTAAG
GCGAGGAACTGCCCTTGCTATTCCACAATGTCGTCTTACACCATTGAGTCGTCTCCCCTTTGGAATGGCC
CCTGGACCCGGCCCACAACCTGGCCCGCTAAGGGAGTCCATTGTCTGTTATTTCATGGTCTTTTTACAAA
CTCATATATTTGCTGAGGTTTTGAAGGATGCGATTAAGGACCTTGTTATGACAAAGCCCGCTCCTACCTG
CAATATCAGGGTGACTGTGTGCAGCTTTGACGATGGAGTAGATTTGCCTCCCTGGTTTCCACCTATGGTG
GAAGGGGCTGCCGCGGAGGGTGATGACGGAGATGACGGAGATGAAGGAGGTGATGGAGATGAGGGTGAGG
AAGGGCAGGAGTGATGTAACTTGTTAGGAGACGCCCTCAATCGTATTAAAAGCCGTGTATTCCCCCGCAC
TAAAGAATAAATCCCCAGTAGACATCATGCGTGCTGTTGGTGTATTTCTGGCCATCTGTCTTGTCACCAT
TTTCGTCCTCCCAACATGGGGCAATTGGGCATACCCATGTTGTCACGTCACTCAGCTCCGCGCTCAACAC
CTTCTCGCGTTGGAAAACATTAGCGACATTTACCTGGTGAGCAATCAGACATGCGACGGCTTTAGCCTGG
CCTCCTTAAATTCACCTAAGAATGGGAGCAACCAGCAGGAAAAGGACAAGCAGCGAAAATTCACGCCCCC
TTGGGAGGTGGCGGCATATGCAAAGGATAGCACTCCCACTCTACTACTGGGTATCATATGCTGACTGTAT
ATGCATGAGGATAGCATATGCTACCCGGATACAGATTAGGATAGCATATACTACCCAGATATAGATTAGG
ATAGCATATGCTACCCAGATATAGATTAGGATAGCCTATGCTACCCAGATATAAATTAGGATAGCATATA
CTACCCAGATATAGATTAGGATAGCATATGCTACCCAGATATAGATTAGGATAGCCTATGCTACCCAGAT
ATAGATTAGGATAGCATATGCTACCCAGATATAGATTAGGATAGCATATGCTATCCAGATATTTGGGTAG
TATATGCTACCCAGATATAAATTAGGATAGCATATACTACCCTAATCTCTATTAGGATAGCATATGCTAC
CCGGATACAGATTAGGATAGCATATACTACCCAGATATAGATTAGGATAGCATATGCTACCCAGATATAG
ATTAGGATAGCCTATGCTACCCAGATATAAATTAGGATAGCATATACTACCCAGATATAGATTAGGATAG
CATATGCTACCCAGATATAGATTAGGATAGCCTATGCTACCCAGATATAGATTAGGATAGCATATGCTAT
CCAGATATTTGGGTAGTATATGCTACCCATGGCAACATTAGCCCACCGTGCTCTCAGCGACCTCGTGAAT
ATGAGGACCAACAACCCTGTGCTTGGCGCTCAGGCGCAAGTGTGTGTAATTTGTCCTCCAGATCGCAGCA
ATCGCGCCCCTATCTTGGCCCGCCCACCTACTTATGCAGGTATTCCCCGGGGTGCCATTAGTGGTTTTGT
GGGCAAGTGGTTTGACCGCAGTGGTTAGCGGGGTTACAATCAGCCAAGTTATTACACCCTTATTTTACAG
TCCAAAACCGCAGGGCGGCGTGTGGGGGCTGACGCGTGCCCCCACTCCACAATTTCAAAAAAAAGAGTGG
CCACTTGTCTTTGTTTATGGGCCCCATTGGCGTGGAGCCCCGTTTAATTTTCGGGGGTGTTAGAGACAAC
CAGTGGAGTCCGCTGCTGTCGGCGTCCACTCTCTTTCCCCTTGTTACAAATAGAGTGTAACAACATGGTT
CACCTGTCTTGGTCCCTGCCTGGGACACATCTTAATAACCCCAGTATCATATTGCACTAGGATTATGTGT
TGCCCATAGCCATAAATTCGTGTGAGATGGACATCCAGTCTTTACGGCTTGTCCCCACCCCATGGATTTC
TATTGTTAAAGATATTCAGAATGTTTCATTCCTACACTAGTATTTATTGCCCAAGGGGTTTGTGAGGGTT
ATATTGGTGTCATAGCACAATGCCACCACTGAACCCCCCGTCCAAATTTTATTCTGGGGGCGTCACCTGA
AACCTTGTTTTCGAGCACCTCACATACACCTTACTGTTCACAACTCAGCAGTTATTCTATTAGCTAAACG
AAGGAGAATGAAGAAGCAGGCGAAGATTCAGGAGAGTTCACTGCCCGCTCCTTGATCTTCAGCCACTGCC
CTTGTGACTAAAATGGTTCACTACCCTCGTGGAATCCTGACCCCATGTAAATAAAACCGTGACAGCTCAT
GGGGTGGGAGATATCGCTGTTCCTTAGGACCCTTTTACTAACCCTAATTCGATAGCATATGCTTCCCGTT
GGGTAACATATGCTATTGAATTAGGGTTAGTCTGGATAGTATATACTACTACCCGGGAAGCATATGCTAC
CCGTTTAGGGTTAACAAGGGGGCCTTATAAACACTATTGCTAATGCCCTCTTGAGGGTCCGCTTATCGGT
AGCTACACAGGCCCCTCTGATTGACGTTGGTGTAGCCTCCCGTAGTCTTCCTGGGCCCCTGGGAGGTACA
TGTCCCCCAGCATTGGTGTAAGAGCTTCAGCCAAGAGTTACACATAAAGGCAATGTTGTGTTGCAGTCCA
CAGACTGCAAAGTCTGCTCCAGGATGAAAGCCACTCAGTGTTGGCAAATGTGCACATCCATTTATAAGGA
TGTCAACTACAGTCAGAGAACCCCTTTGTGTTTGGTCCCCCCCCGTGTCACATGTGGAACAGGGCCCAGT
TGGCAAGTTGTACCAACCAACTGAAGGGATTACATGCACTGCCCCGCGAAGAAGGGGCAGAGATGTCGTA
GTCAGGTTTAGTTCGTCCGGGGCGGGGATCGATCCTCTAGAGTCGACCTCATGGCTGCGCCCCGACACCC
GCCAACACCCGCTGACGCGCCCTGACGGGCTTGTCTGCTCCCGGCATCCGCTTACAGACAAGCTGTGACC
GTCTCCGGGAGCTGCATGTGTCAGAGGTTTTCACCGTCATCACCGAAACGCGCGAGGCAGCCGGATCATA
ATCAGCCATACCACATTTGTAGAGGTTTTACTTGCTTTAAAAAACCTCCCACACCTCCCCCTGAACCTGA
AACATAAAATGAATGCAATTGTTGTTGTTAACTTGTTTATTGCAGCTTATAATGGTTACAAATAAAGCAA
TAGCATCACAAATTTCACAAATAAAGCATTTTTTTCACTGCATTCTAGTTGTGGTTTGTCCAAACTCATC
AATGTATCTTATCATGTCTGGATCCGGCCTTGCCGGCCTCGAGTTACTACAGGAGAGCTCTCTCCAGCCC
CTGCCGAATGCGTCGTGGGATATGCAGAATAGCGCGAACTGCTCGTTGCAGTACTTCAATAACTCGATCG
GTTCCTTCGGCCACAGCAACAGCTGTGGCATTAAGGAGACTCACAGCAGAGTTCTTAAGTTCCTGGCTCC
AATACTGCAACAGATTCCACCAATATTTCAGTACTTCCCAGCCGCCAGCAAGCCCCAACAGCTCGACGAT
CCGCATGACTATCAGGAGAAGATCCCGGAGCCTATGATAGGAGAACAGGAACAGGCTTCTCAAGTCCACC
CATATAAGTGCCAGGAACCCGTTAACAAGAGGACCACTCCTATCCCTGTCCCGTTCCCCGCCTTCTTCCT
CGATCCCACCAGGCCTATCTGGTCCTCGGCTAGAGGGCAGATGGGTCTGGAAGCTCAGGGGAGAATAGCC
CTGGCGCACCCTATTCACAATGCTGAGGACTGAGAACACAATTCGGAGCCCGATGAGTCCGCCGACGATC
ATTATGAAGATTTTGATATACCACAACCATTTGGTTATGTCAAACCAGTTCCACAGGCTTGCCCATTTAT
CAAGTTCCAACAATTCCTGCTCATTCTTCTCTTGCTGATTCTGGGACTCTTCAATCAGAGAATATATGAT
TGAGGTATAATTGTTAATTTCCCTGTCCCACTCAATCCACGTCATATTGTCCCAAATCTTGTTGAGGCTT
TTGTTGGACCAGCTGGCATTCCAAGGGACCGCTGTCGTACAGATGAGTTTCCCGGAGCAGCCCCACATGC
CCAGGAGCTGTTGATCCCTCAGGTACCGTTCGACTGCCAGCACGCGAGCCTGCAATTGTTTAATGCCCCA
CACAGTCAGTTGGAGCAGGTGCTGCTGGGCTTCTATTGCGCGGAGCAAATTGTTTTGCTGTTGGACAATA
CCAGACAGCAGGAGTCTGGCTTGCACTGTCAGTGTCATAGCGGCCGCTCCCATGGTGCTACCTGCAGCCC
CCAGGAACCCAAGAAAAACCGCCCCAATTCCCACTGCCCTCTTCTCTCTCTGCACAACGCGGCGCTTTGC
CTTAGTAGGCGCCACTCCCAGGGGTTCGATTTTCACCACCTTGTACTTGTACAATTCAGACCTCCAATTA
TCTCGCATGTCGCCGCCGCCGGGCCTAAACACCTCTGTCTTGTTGTCCTCTGGGCCTCCGTCGCGTGTCA
GGAGCAGGCCTGTGATATTTGAACTGCATCTGATCTGGCCCCTAATGGGCGGCGCGTACATTGCTCTTCC
CACCTCCTGCCACATATTGATGATCTGCTTAATCCGACATGGAAGGGTGATCGTATTATTCTCCACGGTG
TTGTTAGACTCCTCTGTCACGTTCCACGTACTGTTGAACAGCTGGGTGGAGTTGCAGTAGAAAAATTCTC
CACCGCAGTTAAAAGAGTGTGTCACGATTTCTGGATCGCCTCCGGATGAGTGCTTAAATACGATTGTCTT
GTTCCCAAACTGTTCCCGCAATTTGATAACAATTTTGTTGAGAGTATCATTCCACTTTGCTCGACTGAGG
TTGCAGTGGGCTTGTCTAATATCACCAATAATCTCCCCTGTTGTGTAAAAGGCCCTGCCCGGTCCGATAT
GAATGCTCTTGCGCGTGTTGTTGTTTGGGCGAGTACAATTGATTTCGACAGACTCGTTCAGCTGAACAAT
GATGGGTTTAGCATTATCGGCGAAGTTAGCAGATCTGATCACCACCTCTTCCTCTGCCAAGGATCCATTC
AGCAGCAGTTGTGTAGACATAACTGGGCGGATACCGTGTGTGCACTGTACTGTACTGACATTTGTACATG
GGCCTTTGCCGTTGAACTTCTTGTCCTTGCATTTCAGGATGGCAAAGCCTGCTGGGGCGCAGTAGTGGAT
TGGGATAGGCTCGAAGCTCACCTTGGGGCAGGCCTGGGTAATCACAGAAGTGTTGCAGCTAATCAGGCGG
TACCTGTTATTGCTGTTGTTGTCGATAGGAGCGAGGTCCAGTTTGTAAAACAGGGCATACTCTTTCTGAA
CCTTCCCTCGGATATTCGTCGTTATATTGAATGAGCAGTTCTTCATTTCTCCCCCTCCCACCATCCCTCG
GGAGCTTGACGTGGTATTTGTGTCGTTTCCGTTCGTGGCATTCCGGAGGTCAGTACAATTCAGCGTTACG
CACAGATCTGTCAGTTTCACGCAGGGTTTAAGGGACTGATCCCAGAGGCTAATAATGTCCTCGTGCATCT
GCTCCACCATATTATTTTTCCACATATTGAAATTCTCAGTCACGTTCTTCAGTTCCACTTCCTGTGGGTT
GGGGTCGGTAGGCACACAGGCGTGTGTGGCCCACACATTATGCACCTCGGTGTCGTATGCCTTCCGGTCG
GAGGCGCAGAAGAGCGTGGTATCAGCCTCCTTCCAAACTGGGACCCCGTAATACACAGTCACCCAGAGCT
TTTCCTCAGCCAGCACAGATGCTACCAACATGCCGAGGAGATAGAGAGTGGCGAGCGGTTGCAAGCTCCC
CATGGGCATGGTGGCGCTAGCAGCTGGTACCCAGCTTCTAGAGATCTGACGGTTCACTAAACGAGCTCTG
CTTATATAGACCTCCCACCGTACACGCCTACCGCCCATTTGCGTCAACGGGGCGGGGTTATTACGACATT
TTGGAAAGTCCCGTTGATTTTGGTGCCAAAACAAACTCCCATTGACGTCAATGGGGTGGAGACTTGGAAA
TCCCCGTGAGTCAAACCGCTATCCACGCCCATTGGTGTACTGCCAAAACCGCATCACCATGGTAATAGCG
ATGACTAATACGTAGATGTACTGCCAAGTAGGAAAGTCCCGTAAGGTCATGTACTGGGCATAATGCCAGG
CGGGCCATTTACCGTCATTGACGTCAATAGGGGGCGGACTTGGCATATGATACACTTGATGTACTGCCAA
GTGGGCAGTTTACCGTAAATACTCCACCCATTGACGTCAATGGAAAGTCCCTATTGGCGTTACTATGGGA
ACATACGTCATTATTGACGTCAATGGGCGGGGGTCGTTGGGCGGTCAGCCAGGCGGGCCATTTACCGTAA
GTTATGTAACGCGGAACTCCATATATGGGCTATGAACTAATGACCCCGTAATTGATTACTATTAATAACT
AGTCAATAATCAATGTCAACATGGCGGTCATATTGGACATGAGCCAATATAAATGTACATATTATGATAT
AGATACAACGTATGCAATGGCCAATAGCCAATATTGATTTATGCTATATAACCAATGACTAATATGGCTA
ATTGCCAATATTGATTCAATGTATAGATCTTCCATACCTACCAGTTCTGCGCCTGCAGCAATGGCAACAA
CGTTGCCCGGATCTGCGATGATAAGCTGTCAAACATGAGAATTGGTCGACTAGCTTGGCACGCCAGAAAT
CCGCGCGGTGGTTTTTGGGGGTCGGGGGTGTTTGGCAGCCACAGACGCCCGGTGTTCGTGTCGCGCCAGT
ACATGCGGTCCATGCCCAGGCCATCCAAAAACCATGGGTCTGTCTGCTCAGTCCAGTCGTGGACCTGACC
CCACGCAACGCCCAAAATAATAACCCCCACGAACCATAAACCATTCCCCATGGGGGACCCCGTCCCTAAC
CCACGGGGCCAGTGGCTATGGCAGGGCCTGCCGCCCCGACGTTGGCTGCGAGCCCTGGGCCTTCACCCGA
ACTTGGGGGGTGGGGTGGGGAAAAGGAAGAAACGCGGGCGTATTGGCCCCAATGGGGTCTCGGTGGGGTA
TCGACAGAGTGCCAGCCCTGGGACCGAACCCCGCGTTTATGAACAAACGACCCAACACCCGTGCGTTTTA
TTCTGTCTTTTTATTGCCGTCATAGCGCGGGTTCCTTCCGGTATTGTCTCCTTCCGTGTTTCAGTTAGCC
TCCCCCATCTCCCGATCCGGACGAGTGCTGGGGCGTCGGTTTCCACTATCGGCGAGTACTTCTACACAGC
CATCGGTCCAGACGGCCGCGCTTCTGCGGGCGATTTGTGTACGCCCGACAGTCCCGGCTCCGGATCGGAC
GATTGCGTCGCATCGACCCTGCGCCCAAGCTGCATCATCGAAATTGCCGTCAACCAAGCTCTGATAGAGT
TGGTCAAGACCAATGCGGAGCATATACGCCCGGAGCCGCGGCGATCCTGCAAGCTCCGGATGCCTCCGCT
CGAAGTAGCGCGTCTGCTGCTCCATACAAGCCAACCACGGCCTCCAGAAGAAGATGTTGGCGACCTCGTA
TTGGGAATCCCCGAACATCGCCTCGCTCCAGTCAATGACCGCTGTTATGCGGCCATTGTCCGTCAGGACA
TTGTTGGAGCCGAAATCCGCGTGCACGAGGTGCCGGACTTCGGGGCAGTCCTCGGCCCAAAGCATCAGCT
CATCGAGAGCCTGCGCGACGGACGCACTGACGGTGTCGTCCATCACAGTTTGCCAGTGATACACATGGGG
ATCAGCAATCGCGCATATGAAATCACGCCATGTAGTGTATTGACCGATTCCTTGCGGTCCGAATGGGCCG
AACCCGCTCGTCTGGCTAAGATCGGCCGCAGCGATCGCATCCATGGCCTCCGCGACCGGCTGCAGAACAG
CGGGCAGTTCGGTTTCAGGCAGGTCTTGCAACGTGACACCCTGTGCACGGCGGGAGATGCAATAGGTCAG
GCTCTCGCTGAATTCCCCAATGTCAAGCACTTCCGGAATCGGGAGCGCGGCCGATGCAAAGTGCCGATAA
ACATAACGATCTTTGTAGAAACCATCGGCGCAGCTATTTACCCGCAGGACATATCCACGCCCTCCTACAT
CGAAGCTGAAAGCACGAGATTCTTCGCCCTCCGAGAGCTGCATCAGGTCGGAGACGCTGTCGAACTTTTC
GATCAGAAACTTCTCGACAGACGTCGCGGTGAGTTCAGGCTTTTTCATATCTCATTGCCCCCCGGGATCT
GCGGCACGCTGTTGACGCTGTTAAGCGGGTCGCTGCAGGGTCGCTCGGTGTTCGAGGCCACACGCGTCAC
CTTAATATGCGAAGTGGACCTCGGACCGCGCCGCCCCGACTGCATCTGCGTGTTCGAATTCGCCAATGAC
AAGACGCTGGGCGGGGTTTGTGTCATCATAGAACTAAAGACATGCAAATATATTTCTTCCGGGGACACCG
CCAGCAAACGCGAGCAACGGGCCACGGGGATGAAGCAGGGCGGCACCTCGCTAACGGATTCACCACTCCA
AGAATTGGAGCCAATCAATTCTTGCGGAGAACTGTGAATGCGCAAACCAACCCTTGGCAGAACATATCCA
TCGCGTCCGCCATCTCCAGCAGCCGCACGCGGCGCATCTCGGGGCCGACGCGCTGGGCTACGTCTTGCTG
GCGTTCGCGACGCGAGGCTGGATGGCCTTCCCCATTATGATTCTTCTCGCTTCCGGCGGCATCGGGATGC
CCGCGTTGCAGGCCATGCTGTCCAGGCAGGTAGATGACGACCATCAGGGACAGCTTCAAGGCCAGCAAAA
GGCCAGGAACCGTAAAAAGGCCGCGTTGCTGGCGTTTTTCCATAGGCTCCGCCCCCCTGACGAGCATCAC
AAAAATCGACGCTCAAGTCAGAGGTGGCGAAACCCGACAGGACTATAAAGATACCAGGCGTTTCCCCCTG
GAAGCTCCCTCGTGCGCTCTCCTGTTCCGACCCTGCCGCTTACCGGATACCTGTCCGCCTTTCTCCCTTC
GGGAAGCGTGGCGCTTTCTCATAGCTCACGCTGTAGGTATCTCAGTTCGGTGTAGGTCGTTCGCTCCAAG
CTGGGCTGTGTGCACGAACCCCCCGTTCAGCCCGACCGCTGCGCCTTATCCGGTAACTATCGTCTTGAGT
CCAACCCGGTAAGACACGACTTATCGCCACTGGCAGCAGCCACTGGTAACAGGATTAGCAGAGCGAGGTA
TGTAGGCGGTGCTACAGAGTTCTTGAAGTGGTGGCCTAACTACGGCTACACTAGAAGGACAGTATTTGGT
ATCTGCGCTCTGCTGAAGCCAGTTACCTTCGGAAAAAGAGTTGGTAGCTCTTGATCCGGCAAACAAACCA
CCGCTGGTAGCGGTGGTTTTTTTGTTTGCAAGCAGCAGATTACGCGCAGAAAAAAAGGATCTCAAGAAGA
TCCTTTGATCTTTTCTACGGGGTCTGACGCTCAGTGGAACGAAAACTCACGTTAAGGGATTTTGGTCATG
AGATTATCAAAAAGGATCTTCACCTAGATCCTTTTAAATTAAAAATGAAGTTTTAAATCAATCTAAAGTA
TATATGAGTAAACTTGGTCTGACAGTTACCAATGCTTAATCAGTGAGGCACCTATCTCAGCGATCTGTCT
ATTTCGTTCATCCATAGTTGCCTGACTCCCCGTCGTGTAGATAACTACGATACGGGAGGGCTTACCATCT
GGCCCCAGTGCTGCAATGATACCGCGAGACCCACGCTCACCGGCTCCAGATTTATCAGCAATAAACCAGC
CAGCCGGAAGGGCCGAGCGCAGAAGTGGTCCTGCAACTTTATCCGCCTCCATCCAGTCTATTAATTGTTG
CCGGGAAGCTAGAGTAAGTAGTTCGCCAGTTAATAGTTTGCGCAACGTTGTTGCCATTGCTGCAGGCATC
GTGGTGTCACGCTCGTCGTTTGGTATGGCTTCATTCAGCTCCGGTTCCCAACGATCAAGGCGAGTTACAT
GATCCCCCATGTTGTGCAAAAAAGCGGTTAGCTCCTTCGGTCCTCCGATCGTTGTCAGAAGTAAGTTGGC
CGCAGTGTTATCACTCATGGTTATGGCAGCACTGCATAATTCTCTTACTGTCATGCCATCCGTAAGATGC
TTTTCTGTGACTGGTGAGTACTCAACCAAGTCATTCTGAGAATAGTGTATGCGGCGACCGAGTTGCTCTT
GCCCGGCGTCAACACGGGATAATACCGCGCCACATAGCAGAACTTTAAAAGTGCTCATCATTGGAAAACG
TTCTTCGGGGCGAAAACTCTCAAGGATCTTACCGCTGTTGAGATCCAGTTCGATGTAACCCACTCGTGCA
CCCAACTGATCTTCAGCATCTTTTACTTTCACCAGCGTTTCTGGGTGAGCAAAAACAGGAAGGCAAAATG
CCGCAAAAAAGGGAATAAGGGCGACACGGAAATGTTGAATACTCATACTCTTCCTTTTTCAATATTATTG
AAGCATTTATCAGGGTTATTGTCTCATGAGCGGATACATATTTGAATGTATTTAGAAAAATAAACAAATA
GGGGTTCCGCGCACATTTCCCCGAAAAGTGCCACCTGACGTCTAAGAAACCATTATTATCATGACATTAA
CCTATAAAAATAGGCGTATCACGAGGCCCTTTCGTCTTCAAGAATTCTCATGTTTGACAGCTTATCATCG
ATAAGCTGATCCTCACAGGCCGCACCCAGCTTTTCTTCCGTTGCCCCAGTAGCATCTCTGTCTGGTGACC
TTGAAGAGGAAGAGGAGGGGTCCCGAGAATCCCCATCCCTACCGTCCAGCAAAAAGGGGGACGAGGAATT
TGAGGCCTGGCTTGAGGCTCAGGACGCAAATCTTGAGGATGTTCAGCGGGAGTTTTCCGGGCTGCGAGTA
ATTGGTGATGAGGACGAGGATGGTTCGGAGGATGGGGAATTTTCAGACCTGGATCTGTCTGACAGCGACC
ATGAAGGGGATGAGGG
